>Addgene plasmid #58256 | pET14b-PITPalpha | addgene partial sequence | sequence record 91669 | T7 5'-TAATACGACTCACTATAGGG-3'
CAAGGAGTATCGAGTAATCCTGCCTGTGTCTGTAGATGAGTATCAAGTGGGGCAGCTGTATTCTGTGGCT
GAGGCCAGTAAAAATGAAACGGGTGGTGGCGAAGGCGTGGAGGTCCTGGTGAATGAGCCCTACGAGAAGG
ACGGTGAGAAAGGCCAGTACACACACAAGATCTACCACCTGCAGAGCAAAGTACCCACGTTTGTTCGAAT
GCTGGCCCCAGAGGGAGCCCTGAATATACACGAGAAAGCCTGGAATGCTTACCCCTACTGCAGAACCGTT
ATTACAAATGAGTACATGAAAGAAGACTTTCTGATTAAAATTGAAACCTGGCACA
