>Addgene plasmid #58256 | pET14b-PITPalpha | addgene partial sequence | sequence record 92529 | T7term 5'-GCTAGTTATTGCTCAGCGG-3'
CTTTCGGGCTTTGTTAGCAGCCGGATCCTAGTCATCTGCTGTCATTCCTTTCACTGGGTCCTTTTGTCTC
ATTTCATCCAGCTGTCTCTTCGTCTCTTCTTCCATCCTTCGAATGTCGTCCATGGTCAGGTCAACCCACT
TATCGAGCCAACAGAACAGCTGCCTGTGGAAGTTTGTAAACAGACGCCTCTCTTGCTTATGGATGAAGTT
CTCCACTTTGTTCTGCAGGCCCCACCACTTGAACTTGACGGTCACCAGTTTGTATGCACACATATATGGG
CAGTCCTTCTGGTTTACCAGCTCTTGCTTCCAATTGGGGCCCAAGGGTCCTCGGCCTGTTTTGATAGATT
TAAATTTTGCTGGGTCTTCCTCTGCCTTGTAATCCTTGCTGAGCACTTGGCTTCGATCTGCAATGTCTAT
ATATACGGCTTCCACGTGTTTCCACGCCTCAGGCTCCAGCTTATGCACATTCTCCTGCGTGCCAAGATCT
GGTTTGTGCCAGGTTTCAATTTTAATCAGAAAGTCTTCTTTCATGTACTCATTTGTAATAACGGTTCTGC
AGTAGGGGTAAGCATTCCAGGCTTTCTCGTGTATATTCAGGGCTCCCTCTGGGGCCAGCATTCGAACAAA
CGTGGGTACTTTGCTCTGCAGGTGGTAGATCTTGTGTGTGTACTGGCCTTTCTCACCGTCCTTCTCGTAG
GGCTCATTCACCAGGACCTCCACGCCTTCGCCACCACCCGTTTCATTTTTACTGGCCTCAGCCACAGAAT
ACAGCTGCCCCACTTGATACTCATCTACAGACACAGGCAGGATTACTCGATACTCCTTGAGCAGCACCAT
ATGGCTGCCGCGCGGCACCAGGCCGCTGCTGTGATGATGATGATGATGGCTGCTGCCCATGGTATATCTC
CTTCTTAAAGTTAACAAAATTATTTCTAGAGGGAAAACCCGTTGTGGTCTCCCTATAGTGAGTCGTATAA
TTTCGCGGGA
