[The description below was written by a language model from this plasmid's Addgene catalogue record.]
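Description:
pET14b-PITPalpha is a bacterial expression plasmid built on the commercial pET14b backbone (about 4.7 kb without insert) and carrying the coding sequence for human phosphatidylinositol transfer protein alpha (PITPNA). It is selected with ampicillin and is recorded as a low-copy plasmid maintained in a standard cloning strain. The record does not include a feature table, so the origin of replication and other backbone elements are not itemised.

The PITP alpha insert was placed between the NdeI and BamHI sites of the vector, both of which remain intact, putting it under control of the T7 promoter and in frame with the backbone-encoded N-terminal His tag. Because transcription from a T7 promoter depends on T7 RNA polymerase, protein production generally requires transferring the plasmid into an expression host that supplies that polymerase, whereas ordinary cloning strains serve only for propagation. The His tag allows the recombinant protein to be recovered by immobilised metal affinity chromatography. The insert can be checked by sequencing from the T7 promoter and T7 terminator ends.

The stated purpose is bacterial expression of human PITP alpha. The associated publication examined the role of the protein's carboxyl terminus in inositol lipid signalling and the relationship between its lipid transfer activity and restoration of phospholipase C signalling. This suggests the construct serves as a source of purified recombinant PITP alpha for biochemical lipid transfer and signalling reconstitution assays.
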