Addgene plasmid #58256: pET14b-PITPalpha
Purpose: bacterial expression of human PITP alpha
Depositing lab: Shamshad Cockcroft. Depositing organization: University College London. Publication: The first 5 amino acids of the carboxyl terminus of phosphatidylinositol transfer protein (PITP) alpha play a critical role in inositol lipid signaling. Transfer activity of PITP is essential but not sufficient for restoration of phospholipase C signaling. Hara S, Swigart P, Jones D, Cockcroft S. J Biol Chem. 1997 Jun 6;272(23):14908-13. PubMed 9169461.
Backbone
  Vector backbone: pET14b
  Backbone manufacturer: EMD Millipore
  Backbone size w/o insert (bp): 4671
  Vector type: Bacterial Expression
Growth in bacteria
  Bacterial resistance: Ampicillin, 100 μg/mL
  Growth temperature: 37°C
  Growth strain: DH5alpha
  Copy number: Low Copy
Gene/Insert
  Gene/Insert name: PITP alpha (alt name: phosphatidylinositol transfer protein alpha)
  Species: H. sapiens (human)
  Entrez Gene: PITPNA (a.k.a. HEL-S-36, PI-TPalpha, PITPN, VIB1A)
  Promoter: T7
  Tag / fusion protein: HIS (N terminal on backbone)
  Cloning method: Restriction Enzyme; 5′ cloning site NdeI (not destroyed); 3′ cloning site BamHI (not destroyed)
  Sequencing primers: 5′ T7; 3′ T7 terminal
Terms and licenses: Academic/Nonprofit Terms; Industry Terms: Not Available to Industry
How to cite: pET14b-PITPalpha was a gift from Shamshad Cockcroft (Addgene plasmid # 58256 ; http://n2t.net/addgene:58256 ; RRID:Addgene_58256)
